Addgene plasmid #184061: pT22iU66CriT(#387)
Purpose: cyclofen-inducible CRE activation in zebrafish permanent transgenic
Depositing lab: Sophie Vriz. Depositing organization: College de France. Publication: Photoactivation of the CreER T2 recombinase for conditional site-specific recombination with high spatiotemporal resolution. Sinha DK, Neveu P, Gagey N, Aujard I, Le Saux T, Rampon C, Gauron C, Kawakami K, Leucht C, Bally-Cuif L, Volovitch M, Bensimon D, Jullien L, Vriz S. Zebrafish. 2010 Jun;7(2):199-204. doi: 10.1089/zeb.2009.0632. PubMed 20441524.
Backbone
  Vector backbone: pT22i (pT2AL200R150G derivative)
  Backbone manufacturer: modified by M Volovitch from pT2AL200R150 of A Urasaki; Urasaki et al 2006, Genetics 174:639)
  Backbone size w/o insert (bp): 8022
  Vector type: Zebrafish transgenesis (blue eyes)
Growth in bacteria
  Bacterial resistance: Ampicillin, 100 μg/mL
  Growth temperature: 37°C
  Growth strain: DH5alpha
  Copy number: High Copy
Gene/Insert
  Gene/Insert name: CRE-ERT2
  Species: Phage P1 (CRE), H. sapiens (ERT2)
  Insert size (bp): 2029
  Mutation: ERT2: G400V, M543A, L544A, deleted 1-281;
  Promoter: Zf-Ubi
  Cloning method: Restriction Enzyme; 5′ cloning site NcoI (not destroyed); 3′ cloning site SnaBI (not destroyed)
  Sequencing primers: 5′ SP6; 3′ SVLrev34
Resource information
  A portion of this plasmid was derived from a plasmid made by: synthetic ERT2
Terms and licenses: Academic/Nonprofit Terms; Industry Terms: Not Available to Industry
Depositor comments: CRE: YP_006472; ERT2: NP_000116;
How to cite: pT22iU66CriT(#387) was a gift from Sophie Vriz (Addgene plasmid # 184061 ; http://n2t.net/addgene:184061 ; RRID:Addgene_184061)
