[The description below was written by a language model from this plasmid's Addgene catalogue record and pLannotate feature annotations shown in this document.]
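Description:
pT22iU66CriT(#387) is a Tol2 transposon-based zebrafish transgenesis plasmid of about 10 kb, built on pT22i, a modified derivative of the pT2AL200R150G minimal-Tol2 vector. It is maintained in E. coli through a high-copy ColE1/pUC-type origin and an ampicillin resistance gene (β-lactamase with its own promoter). A fragment of the f1 origin and a T3 promoter remain from the parental backbone. The Tol2 arms themselves are not called in the automated feature table and are inferred only from the backbone lineage. A short annotated "CEN4" match is most likely a spurious hit within otherwise unannotated sequence.

The payload is a CRE-ERT2 fusion: phage P1 Cre recombinase joined to the mutated ligand-binding domain of the human estrogen receptor (residues 1-281 deleted, with G400V, M543A and L544A). This domain keeps Cre inactive until a tamoxifen-like ligand is supplied. According to the record, expression is driven by the zebrafish ubiquitin (Zf-Ubi) promoter. That promoter is not annotated but presumably lies in the large unannotated region upstream of the coding sequence. Two SP6 promoters sit just before the open reading frame, and an SV40 polyadenylation signal terminates it.

A separate, oppositely oriented ECFP cassette with its own SV40 poly(A) corresponds to the "blue eyes" vector type, giving a cyan eye marker for identifying transgenic carriers. The promoter driving ECFP is not stated in the record. The construct is intended for generating stable zebrafish lines in which Cre activity is triggered by cyclofen, including photoreleased caged cyclofen, to allow spatiotemporally controlled loxP recombination.
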