Features (pLannotate 1.2.2; 13 found; start..end, strand, type, name):
      4..131     +  rep_origin     f1 ori (fragment) (sequence partly withheld): f1 bacteriophage origin of replication; arrow indicates direction of (+) strand synthesis
    152..170     -  promoter       T3 promoter: promoter for bacteriophage T3 RNA polymerase
    431..552     -  polyA_signal   SV40 poly(A) signal: SV40 polyadenylation signal
    572..1285    -  CDS            ECFP: ECFP is a basic (constitutively fluorescent) cyan fluorescent protein published in 1996, derived from Aequorea victoria. It has low acid sensitivity.
   5221..5244    -  misc_feature   CEN4 (fragment): S. cerevisiae CEN4 centromere
   5692..5710    +  promoter       SP6 promoter: promoter for bacteriophage SP6 RNA polymerase
   5755..5773    +  promoter       SP6 promoter: promoter for bacteriophage SP6 RNA polymerase
   5808..6833    +  CDS            cre: RECR_BPP1 - Experimental evidence at protein level: Swiss-Prot protein existence level 1. Catalyzes site-specific recombination between two 34-base- pair LOXP sites. Its role is to maintain the phage genome as a monomeric unit-copy plasmid in the lysogenic state. From Escherichia phage P1 (Bacteriophage P1).
   6885..7817    +  CDS            ERT2: mutated ligand-binding domain of the human estrogen receptor (Feil et al., 1997)
   7834..7963    -  polyA_signal   SV40 poly(A) signal: SV40 polyadenylation signal
   8304..8892    -  rep_origin     ori: high-copy-number ColE1/pMB1/pBR322/pUC origin of replication
   9063..9923    -  CDS            AmpR: β-lactamase; bla; confers resistance to ampicillin, carbenicillin, and related antibiotics
   9924..10028   -  promoter       AmpR promoter: bla
>Addgene plasmid #184061 | pT22iU66CriT(#387) | addgene full sequence | sequence record 363987 | Addgene NGS Result
CTG
[124 nt withheld, positions 4-127]
CGCCCGATACTCCAGCTTTTGTTCCCTTTAGTGAGGGTTAATTGCGCGTTACACAGAGGTGTAAAGTACT
TGAGTAATTTTACTTGATTACTGTACTTAAGTATTATTTTTGGGGATTTTTACTTTACTTGAGTACAATT
AAAAATCAATACTTTTACTTTTACTTAATTACATTTTTTTAGAAAAAAAAGTACTTTTTACTCCTTACAA
TTTTATTTACAGTCAAAAAGTACTTATTTTTTGGAGATCACTTCCTCATAGGGATAACAGGGTAATGGCC
GGCCTTTTCAGGACCAGACATGATAAGATACATTGATGAGTTTGGACAAACCACAACTAGAATGCAGTGA
AAAAAATGCTTTATTTGTGAAATTTGTGATGCTATTGCTTTATTTGTAACCATTATAAGCTGCAATAAAC
AAGTTGCGTGCGCATTTATTTAAGGTACAGCTCGTCCATGCCGAGAGTGATCCCGGCGGCGGTCACGAAC
TCCAGCAGGACCATGTGATCGCGCTTCTCGTTGGGGTCTTTGCTCAGGGCGGACTGGGTGCTCAGGTAGT
GGTTGTCGGGCAGCAGCACGGGGCCGTCGCCGATGGGGGTGTTCTGCTGGTAGTGGTCGGCGAGCTGCAC
GCTGCCGTCCTCGATGTTGTGGCGGATCTTGAAGTTGGCCTTGATGCCGTTCTTCTGCTTGTCGGCGGTG
ATATAGACGTTGTGGCTGATGTAGTTGTACTCCAGCTTGTGCCCCAGGATGTTGCCGTCCTCCTTGAAGT
CGATGCCCTTCAGCTCGATGCGGTTCACCAGGGTGTCGCCCTCGAACTTCACCTCGGCGCGGGTCTTGTA
GTTGCCGTCGTCCTTGAAGAAGATGGTGCGCTCCTGGACGTAGCCTTCGGGCATGGCGGACTTGAAGAAG
TCGTGCTGCTTCATGTGGTCGGGGTAGCGGCTGAAGCACTGCACGCCCCAGGTCAGGGTGGTCACGAGGG
TGGGCCAGGGCACGGGCAGCTTGCCGGTGGTGCAGATGAACTTCAGGGTCAGCTTGCCGTAGGTGGCATC
GCCCTCGCCCTCGCCGGACACGCTGAACTTGTGGCCGTTTACGTCGCCGTCCAGCTCGACCAGGATGGGC
ACCACCCCGGTGAACAGCTCCTCGCCCTTGCTCACCATGTCGGCTGGCGACCGGTGGATCATCCCCCGCA
AGTCTGACTGAGTGGAAGTTTCAGTTCAATGGAAGGGAGAAAAGAGCCAGCCTTTATATATGTCATGTAT
TGCTGCTGTCTGCATGCGATGAACCTAGAGCTTACTTTTTCTGTCAAGTAAGGCAAAAGCAGAGAACCTT
TGTCTTGCATTGTGTTTGATGTTGTGCTGTGACAGTCATTTCTTAGTTCATGCTGGTACTTTTGTTCCAT
AGCTTTACCCAAAGAGTTATCCAGCATTCCCAGTTATTCCAAAAACTCAATGTCACAAATTTTCCAGTCC
ATTGCTTAGCAGCGTTGACCCCGGAGACCCTGATGTGGTAATTTACAGTGCAATTCAGTTGCTGGTCCAA
ACACTTTGTAACAGTTTAAAGAATTGTGGTTACTAGTAAATCCTTAATTTGGCATCATCTAGGTGTCATT
CTTTGCCACTTTTGAATCACACAAATGAACCAAACAATGGTTAGCTAGCATCAAACATTTACCAAATAAT
CTCATCAGTGTCACCCCAATGTTTAAGAAGCCACATTTTATGTCCCCAGATATATTAATATTATTTTATA
TATAATTTAAAATAGTAATGTGGTGTTACTGTATTTGTCATATAACGCAATATATACAGTATGTCTTTAT
CTGTATCAATTTTGTGGTCACACCATCAATAAACTCCAGTTTAATTATTTAAAATTGGGTAGTGATAACC
ATATAAAGGAACAGTGGCTAGTTCCATGTTGTAGCTCCCAACCTGCTTTCAGGTGATCCATGCAGTGTCG
TATAAAAAGGTAACAATTTTTAACCTTGGAAAGCAAGTACACTTAAGGTCCCAGATCTGAAGCTACCCCT
AACACACTATTCTACACACAGAAAATGCTCTTCACTAGGTCGAGACCAGCAAAGTTCTAGAATTTGTCGA
AACATTTATGTTATATATTTCCTGAAAAAAATTCTGAGTAAGTTCTTAAGTGTTATTGCCAGCAACATAA
ACAACAGACGGCAAAATGAATAAATGATAACAAAGCAGTAGGCTTAAATAAACCTAATTTTTATAGGCTG
TTCTCTACAACCCTCAAACAGTGATTAGTTTTGTACTTATAAACTTGCCCTTTCATTCATATTTCAAGAA
AATTGGTTCAGAAGATCTGGATATTCTAGCAGTTGTTCAAGCTCATGGAGGGATCAGTGACCTGATTCCA
CAATGACTAGGCCTAATCCAGAAATTAGATGACTGTCAACATAAAAAGGCACAGCACTCACTAGCTGCCC
TATATATTTTATTATATTTTACATATATTATTTTATTTATTTAGCTCTGAGTGCTGTACTTTCTGGTTAA
AGAAAACTGCTTACAACAGCTAACCTGTACTACCTCAGGCTCAGGGAATTTGGAACAGGTTTGTCTGGTT
TGTTTCTTTAACCATGCATGCTTGTTTTCAACTATGGCAACACAGTCACATGGGACATTACAGAAATGAT
TTGTCGATGACATGCGACTTTTCTTTAATAAAGCGCAAAGATCCCAAAAAGCAAACTTTTAACAAAAATC
ATATAATTATATTTTCAATCCAGCTTTGTAGCAACTTTGTGCTGCTGTTCACTCAGCAACAGATAGTCAG
TATAAGGTCAGTGTGTCTCAAAGCAGTGCCATCTGTTTCACACATTGCGTTCTATATATAAGTGTGCTGG
TTGACACGACACTGTATAAGGCCTAGGCTAAAACACAAACAATGTAGAATGACACTGTGTTTTTTTTGTA
AACAAATGTTGTTTTTGGTTAAACATCTTTGTGAAAACATCCTCCTGTCATGTATTTGCTATATTCAAAT
GTTAAACCCGTGCAGAATAGAACATATACAAAAAAAAACAACACAACACATTTTTAAACATTATTAAATA
TCAAGTATTGCTGGCAGTTCTGTTTCTGTTTTACAGTACCCTTTGCCACAGTTCTCCGCTTTTCCTGGTC
CAGATTCCACAAGTCTGATTCACCAATAGCAAAGCGAATAAACAACCAAAGCAGCCAATCACTGCTTGTA
GACTGTCCTGCGAGACCGGCCCATTCCAGCACATTCTGGAAACTTCCTTTATATGATAATTATAAATACA
TTTAAATTATTGATACAAAACATGTAATTCCTAGAACATAACCATAGCAATCATTAGTTTTCAGGGTAAT
TATGTATTTTTAGGATTTGACTGCGGAAAGATCTGGTCATGTGACGTCTCATGAACGTCACGGCCCTGGG
TTTCTATAAATACAGTAGGACTCTCGACCATCGGCAGATTTTTCGAAGAAGAAGATCAGTTTCAGGAGCC
GTACTGTTCCGTTTCAACGCAAATATTAACGGTAAGAGCGAATTTCCTAGTTTGTTTTCATGCCATTCTT
TAAAACCATAGCGTATTACTTTAATTATAGTAAACTTTCGCTTTCTTTATTACAAGAGACGTTTTGTGTT
GATTCTCCGCGGACATTTTCGGTCAGACAATCAGAAAATGACCGCGGAGGACCAGTAACTTGCATTACAC
GTAAGTTAAATCTTCGTGTATTAAAATGGTTAGGTTGTTAACGTCAAATAGGTTACCGTGTTTGCGTGTG
ATCAGGTTGGTTTTGTTAGATTTTTGTCAGTATTTTTAATTTATTTGTTTTAGTTTATTTATTTTTTTTG
CTGAATCATAGTTTGTGAACAAAGAACCCGGATGTTACATACAGTACAGCCGCCATGTTACAGAGAGTTA
TAACTTAATCATTTTAAAAATAATTTTGCCTTACTTTTAGTTTGTCATGTTGAGAAATGAGGAAATGTTA
AAATGAGGAAATATCCAATTAATTTAATATATCAAAATAATCCATGATTACAATGCACTGAACTGGAGAA
AATTAAGATGTTTTCTAGTGTCATGAAACAAATGTAAGAGATGTACATTGTAGATGTTTTATGTCAAGAA
TTGGCTAGTTGATGCAGCATACTGGCGATACTCAGTTGTAATAACAGTAACGTTACATGTTAATAGACTA
CTGAGTATGCTGTTCTGTCTATGTATGCTCTGTAAGCTACGAGAAGGACTTTTTTAAACAGTAAAGGGTG
CAATATTTTTACAAATTGAATTAAATAAAGGCTGTCTATTAAGTAATATGCTTGATATTTTTCTTACTTG
ATCGGAAATAAGAAAAAATATAAACGTTGTTGCTCTAAAAATCCTAGTTCAGTTTAGCCAACCACAAATA
CCTTTTTGTTCCTCCAACAGTTTTTTTTTCTTCTCTATAATATTTGGCAGTCTATAGTACTCCAAATGTT
TCCCCACAGTCTAACTAATTGGTACAGCCAAAATCATGACACTTATTGCAATAATAATTTTGGTTCATTG
GCATTGTTGATAGCCTGTGCCACTAATATGGTCGATTGATCATGCTTCAGGAAGAAAACTATATTGTTTG
ATGTAAGATTATTAAATCTTCACCTGCTTCCATTACAAACTATTCCCATCTTATTGAATTCTGGTATGTC
TTAAAGGATTAGTTCACTTCCCAAATCAAAATTTACTTAGCCTTTTTTCATCCATGATCCCTTTTTTTCA
TCATTAATGAAGAAATTGTTTTTGAAAAAGTTTCAAGATTTTTTTCTCTATATTGTGGAGCTTGTTAGTT
TAAAATTCCAAAATGCAATATGTGGCTTCAAATGGTTCTAAATGATCCCAGTCAAGGAATAACAGTCTTA
TCTAATGAAACCATTAGACCTTTAAAAATAAAAAAAATAAAAGTATTTATTTTTAAATGACTGAGTGATT
AAGTTGAATTTCAGCGTTTCCTTACTGTGTAGAAGTCCTTCCTTACTGGCCCCACCCTTTGGTTCTCTGC
CAATCTGCTACCTAATGTAATGTTGTGGAACATTATTATTCTTTATTTCTTAATTTTTTATTTTTTATTT
TAAAACAATGTAAACTGCACAGATGTGCAGTTTGTTTAAAATGGCCAATGCTTTGGAAATGCATGACATA
ATTAGATTTCATGATGCACAAAGCCAAATCTCAGAGCTTGTGCAAAATGAGCTATCATTTCACTAGGTAA
GACCCTAAATTTTCATATAGGATCATTTGGACAATTTTGCTGCAGGTAAAATGCATTCTATAGTCCACTG
TCAGCCATTGTTTTGGATAGTATTTATTTTTCTCTACAAGTATAGTCAATAGTTTTCTATTATTTTAAAG
GTTTGTAACATTTAAGGGTGACCAAATGCAAAGTAAAATTTCATTTTCGGGTGAACTATCTCGTTTAACA
TGGGAGAAGTGCAAAACATACATTATTGGCTAGAACATTGTAGTATTTTTTAAATGGAAATGTGTGATTG
CTAATCTTACTTTGAATTTGTTTACAGGGATCTGATTTAGGTGACACTATAGAATACAAGCTACTTGTTC
TTTTTGCAGGATCACCTGCTTTTCATGATTTAGGTGACACTATAGAATACAAGCTACTTGTTCTTTTTGC
CACCATGGCTTCCAATTTACTGACCGTACACCAAAATTTGCCTGCTCTGCCGGTCGATGCAACGAGTGAT
GAGGTTCGCAAGAACCTGATGGATATGTTCAGGGATCGCCAGGCGTTTTCTGAGCATACCTGGAAAATGC
TTCTGTCCGTTTGCCGGTCGTGGGCGGCATGGTGCAAGTTGAATAACCGGAAATGGTTTCCCGCAGAACC
AGAGGATGTGCGCGATTATCTTCTATATCTTCAGGCTCGCGGTCTGGCAGTAAAAACTATCCAGCAACAT
TTGGGCCAGCTAAACATGCTTCATAGACGCTCTGGGCTGCCACGACCAAGTGACAGCAATGCTGTTTCAC
TGGTTATGAGAAGGATCAGAAAAGAAAACGTTGATGCCGGTGAACGTGCAAAACAGGCTCTAGCGTTCGA
GCGCACTGACTTCGATCAGGTGCGCTCTCTGATGGAAAATAGCGACCGCTGCCAGGACATCCGCAACCTG
GCATTTCTGGGGATTGCTTACAACACCCTGCTCAGAATCGCCGAAATTGCCAGGATCAGGGTTAAAGACA
TCTCACGCACTGACGGTGGAAGAATGTTAATCCATATTGGCAGAACTAAAACACTGGTTAGCACCGCTGG
TGTAGAGAAGGCACTTAGCCTGGGAGTAACTAAACTGGTCGAGAGATGGATTTCTGTCTCTGGTGTAGCT
GATGATCCTAATAACTACCTGTTTTGCAGGGTCAGAAAAAATGGTGTTGCCGCGCCATCTGCCACCAGCC
AGCTATCAACTCGCGCCCTGGAAGGGATTTTTGAAGCAACTCACAGATTGATTTACGGCGCTAAGGATGA
CTCTGGACAGAGATACCTGGCCTGGTCTGGACACAGTGCTCGCGTCGGAGCCGCGCGAGATATGGCCCGC
GCTGGAGTTTCAATCCCTGAGATCATGCAAGCTGGTGGCTGGACCAATGTGAACATTGTGATGAACTATA
TCCGCAACCTGGATAGTGAAACAGGAGCTATGGTGCGCCTGCTGGAAGATGGCGACCTGAGGCCCGGGCC
AGAGAACCTGTACTTCCAGGGACTCGAGCCCTCTGCCGGAGACATGAGAGCTGCAAACCTTTGGCCGAGC
CCGCTGATGATTAAACGCTCTAAGAAGAACAGCCTGGCCTTGTCCCTGACCGCCGACCAGATGGTCAGTG
CCTTGTTGGATGCCGAGCCCCCCATACTCTATTCCGAGTATGATCCTACCAGACCCTTCAGTGAGGCTTC
GATGATGGGCTTACTGACCAACCTGGCAGACAGGGAGCTGGTTCACATGATTAACTGGGCCAAGAGGGTG
CCAGGCTTTGTGGATTTGACCCTCCACGATCAGGTCCACCTCCTAGAATGTGCCTGGCTAGAGATCCTGA
TGATTGGTCTCGTCTGGCGCAGCATGGAGCACCCAGTGAAGCTACTGTTTGCTCCTAACTTGCTCTTGGA
CAGGAACCAGGGAAAATGTGTAGAGGGCATGGTGGAGATTTTCGACATGCTGCTGGCTACATCATCTCGG
TTCCGCATGATGAATCTGCAGGGAGAGGAATTTGTGTGCCTCAAATCTATTATTTTGCTTAATTCTGGAG
TTTACACATTTCTGTCCAGCACCCTGAAGTCTCTGGAGGAAAAGGACCATATCCATCGAGTGCTGGACAA
GATCACAGACACTTTGATTCACCTGATGGCTAAGGCTGGCCTGACCCTGCAGCAGCAGCATCAGAGACTC
GCACAGCTTCTCCTGATCCTCTCCCACATCAGGCACATGAGTAACAAAGGCATGGAGCATCTGTACTCTA
TGAAGTGCAAGAACGTGGTGCCCCTCTATGATCTGCTGCTGGAGGCGGCGGACGCTCACCGCCTACATGC
GCCCACTAGCCGTGGAGGGGCATCCGTGGAGGAAACAGACCAAAGCCACTTGGCTACTGCGGGCTCTACT
TCATCTCATTCCTTGCAAAAGTATTACATCACGGGGGAGGCAGAGGGTTTCCCTGCCACAGCACCAGGAT
CTACGTAGACATGATAAGATACATTGATGAGTTTGGACAAACCACAACTAGAATGCAGTGAAAAAAATGC
TTTATTTGTGAAATTTGTGATGCTATTGCTTTATTTGTAACCATATTAAGCTGCAATAAACAAGTTAACA
ACAACAATTGCATTCATTTTATGTTTCAGGTTCAGGGGGAGGTGTGGGAGGTTTTTTCCTGCAGGACTCT
AGTCGCGGCCGCTAGGGATAACAGGGTAATGGCCGCTCTTCCGCTAATACTCAAGTACAATTTTAATGGA
GTACTTTTTTACTTTTACTCAAGTAAGATTCTAGCCAGATACTTTTACTTTTAATTGAGTAAAATTTTCC
CTAAGTACTTGTACTTTCACTTGAGTAAAATTTTTGAGTACTTTTTACACCTCTGCCCTGCATCAGCATG
TGAGCAAAAGGCCAGCAAAAGGCCAGGAACCGTAAAAAGGCCGCGTTGCTGGCGTTTTTCCATAGGCTCC
GCCCCCCTGACGAGCATCACAAAAATCGACGCTCAAGTCAGAGGTGGCGAAACCCGACAGGACTATAAAG
ATACCAGGCGTTTCCCCCTGGAAGCTCCCTCGTGCGCTCTCCTGTTCCGACCCTGCCGCTTACCGGATAC
CTGTCCGCCTTTCTCCCTTCGGGAAGCGTGGCGCTTTCTCATAGCTCACGCTGTAGGTATCTCAGTTCGG
TGTAGGTCGTTCGCTCCAAGCTGGGCTGTGTGCACGAACCCCCCGTTCAGCCCGACCGCTGCGCCTTATC
CGGTAACTATCGTCTTGAGTCCAACCCGGTAAGACACGACTTATCGCCACTGGCAGCAGCCACTGGTAAC
AGGATTAGCAGAGCGAGGTATGTAGGCGGTGCTACAGAGTTCTTGAAGTGGTGGCCTAACTACGGCTACA
CTAGAAGAACAGTATTTGGTATCTGCGCTCTGCTGAAGCCAGTTACCTTCGGAAAAAGAGTTGGTAGCTC
TTGATCCGGCAAACAAACCACCGCTGGTAGCGGTGGTTTTTTTGTTTGCAAGCAGCAGATTACGCGCAGA
AAAAAAGGATCTCAAGAAGATCCTTTGATCTTTTCTACGGGGTCTGACGCTCAGTGGAACGAAAACTCAC
GTTAAGGGATTTTGGTCATGAGATTATCAAAAAGGATCTTCACCTAGATCCTTTTAAATTAAAAATGAAG
TTTTAAATCAATCTAAAGTATATATGAGTAAACTTGGTCTGACAGTTACCAATGCTTAATCAGTGAGGCA
CCTATCTCAGCGATCTGTCTATTTCGTTCATCCATAGTTGCCTGACTCCCCGTCGTGTAGATAACTACGA
TACGGGAGGGCTTACCATCTGGCCCCAGTGCTGCAATGATACCGCGAGACCCACGCTCACCGGCTCCAGA
TTTATCAGCAATAAACCAGCCAGCCGGAAGGGCCGAGCGCAGAAGTGGTCCTGCAACTTTATCCGCCTCC
ATCCAGTCTATTAATTGTTGCCGGGAAGCTAGAGTAAGTAGTTCGCCAGTTAATAGTTTGCGCAACGTTG
TTGCCATTGCTACAGGCATCGTGGTGTCACGCTCGTCGTTTGGTATGGCTTCATTCAGCTCCGGTTCCCA
ACGATCAAGGCGAGTTACATGATCCCCCATGTTGTGCAAAAAAGCGGTTAGCTCCTTCGGTCCTCCGATC
GTTGTCAGAAGTAAGTTGGCCGCAGTGTTATCACTCATGGTTATGGCAGCACTGCATAATTCTCTTACTG
TCATGCCATCCGTAAGATGCTTTTCTGTGACTGGTGAGTACTCAACCAAGTCATTCTGAGAATAGTGTAT
GCGGCGACCGAGTTGCTCTTGCCCGGCGTCAATACGGGATAATACCGCGCCACATAGCAGAACTTTAAAA
GTGCTCATCATTGGAAAACGTTCTTCGGGGCGAAAACTCTCAAGGATCTTACCGCTGTTGAGATCCAGTT
CGATGTAACCCACTCGTGCACCCAACTGATCTTCAGCATCTTTTACTTTCACCAGCGTTTCTGGGTGAGC
AAAAACAGGAAGGCAAAATGCCGCAAAAAAGGGAATAAGGGCGACACGGAAATGTTGAATACTCATACTC
TTCCTTTTTCAATATTATTGAAGCATTTATCAGGGTTATTGTCTCATGAGCGGATACATATTTGAATGTA
TTTAGAAAAATAAACAAATAGGGGTTCCGCGCACATTTCCCCGAAAAGTGCCAC
